Addgene plasmid #210527: pFUW-TetO-MCS
Purpose: (Empty Backbone) doxycycline-inducible expression of Human inserts (MCS) in mammalian cells
Depositing lab: Filipe Pereira. Depositing organization: Center for Neuroscience and Cell Biology, University of Coimbra. Publication: Anchored screening identifies transcription factor blueprints underlying dendritic cell diversity and subset-specific anti-tumor immunity. Henriques-Oliveira L, Altman AR, Kurochkin I, Ascic E, Halitzki E, Matei A, Pértiga-Cabral D, Ulmert I, Holst S, Nair MS, Cunha PP, Park S, Vergani S, Kharas MG, Yuan J, Lahl K, Rosa FF, Pires CF, Pereira C-F. Immunity. 58, 1-20. October 2025. 10.1016/j.immuni.2025.08.001.
Backbone
  Vector backbone: pFUW-TetO
  Vector type: Mammalian Expression, Lentiviral
Growth in bacteria
  Bacterial resistance: Ampicillin, 100 μg/mL
  Growth temperature: 37°C
  Growth strain: NEB Stable
  Copy number: High Copy
Gene/Insert
  Cloning method: Restriction Enzyme
Terms and licenses: Academic/Nonprofit Terms; Industry Terms: Not Available to Industry
How to cite: pFUW-TetO-MCS was a gift from Filipe Pereira (Addgene plasmid # 210527 ; http://n2t.net/addgene:210527 ; RRID:Addgene_210527)
