[The description below was written by a language model from this plasmid's Addgene catalogue record and pLannotate feature annotations shown in this document.]
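Description:
pFUW-TetO-MCS is an empty lentiviral transfer vector (about 8.4 kb) built on the pFUW-TetO backbone and intended for doxycycline-inducible expression of cloned inserts, described in the record as human genes, in mammalian cells. It is propagated in E. coli as a high-copy plasmid through a ColE1/pUC-type origin with ampicillin selection (AmpR), and also carries an f1 origin. Outside the viral region there is an SV40 promoter/EM7 promoter–BleoR cassette with an SV40 poly(A) signal, which could confer Zeocin/bleomycin resistance on transfected cells or bacteria but would not be carried into transduced cells.

The viral genome is transcribed from a CMV enhancer/promoter fused to a truncated HIV-1 5' LTR, an arrangement that generally makes production of genomic RNA Tat-independent. This is followed by the Ψ packaging signal with a gag fragment, the Rev response element for nuclear export of unspliced RNA, and the cPPT/CTS, which aids nuclear import. The expression cassette consists of a tetracycline response element with seven tetO copies joined to a minimal CMV promoter, a short multiple cloning site for restriction-enzyme insertion of a gene of interest, and a WPRE to enhance transcript stability and expression. A truncated 3' LTR and a bGH poly(A) signal close the unit.

No transactivator is annotated in the vector, so induction requires a tetracycline-controlled transactivator supplied separately; the record does not name one. No insert, tag or reporter is present. The associated publication concerns screening transcription factors in dendritic cell identity, consistent with use as a backbone for inducible factor delivery.
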