Features (pLannotate 1.2.2; 31 found; start..end, strand, type, name):
     27..406     +  enhancer       CMV enhancer: human cytomegalovirus immediate early enhancer
    407..606     +  promoter       CMV promoter: human cytomegalovirus (CMV) immediate early promoter
    624..804     +  LTR            5' LTR (truncated): truncated 5' long terminal repeat (LTR) from HIV-1
    851..976     +  misc_feature   HIV-1 Ψ: packaging signal of human immunodeficiency virus type 1
    960..1323    +  CDS            HIV-1 gag (fragment): gag protein from human immunodeficiency virus 1; gag
   1469..1702    +  misc_feature   RRE: The Rev response element (RRE) of HIV-1 allows for Rev-dependent mRNA export from the nucleus to the cytoplasm.
   2079..2179    +  CDS            Rev (fragment): human immunodeficiency virus 1 (HIV-1) Rev protein; rev; enhances nuclear export of unspliced and incompletely spliced viral mRNAs
   2229..2346    +  misc_feature   cPPT/CTS: central polypurine tract and central termination sequence of HIV-1
   2403..2673    +  protein_bind   tetracycline response element: contains seven copies of the tetracycline operator tetO tetracycline repressor TetR
   2684..2701    +  misc_feature   MCS (fragment): pUC18/19 multiple cloning site
   2706..2744    +  promoter       minimal CMV promoter: human cytomegalovirus (CMV) immediate early promoter
   2868..2886    +  misc_feature   MCS (fragment): pBluescript multiple cloning site
   2886..3474    +  misc_feature   WPRE: woodchuck hepatitis virus posttranscriptional regulatory element
   3411..3992    +  CDS            nef (fragment): NEF_HV1H2 - Experimental evidence at protein level: Swiss-Prot protein existence level 1. Extracellular Nef protein targets CD4(+) T-lymphocytes for apoptosis by interacting with CXCR4 surface receptors. From Human immunodeficiency virus type 1 group M subtype B (isolate HXB2) (HIV-1).
   3999..4179    +  LTR            5' LTR (truncated): truncated 5' long terminal repeat (LTR) from HIV-1
   4211..4435    +  polyA_signal   bGH poly(A) signal: bovine growth hormone polyadenylation signal
   4439..4460    +  promoter       SV40 promoter (fragment): SV40 enhancer and early promoter
   4481..4909    +  rep_origin     f1 ori (sequence partly withheld): f1 bacteriophage origin of replication; arrow indicates direction of (+) strand synthesis
   4923..5252    +  promoter       SV40 promoter: SV40 enhancer and early promoter
   5300..5347    +  promoter       EM7 promoter: synthetic bacterial promoter&nbsp
   5366..5740    +  CDS            BleoR: antibiotic-binding protein; Sh ble from Streptoalloteichus hindustanus; confers resistance to bleomycin, phleomycin, and Zeocin™
   5750..5875    +  CDS            ble (fragment): BLE_KLEPN - Experimental evidence at protein level: Swiss-Prot protein existence level 1. Binding protein with a strong affinity to the bleomycin family of antibiotics. Binds to CL990; an antimitotic-antibiotic compound. From Klebsiella pneumoniae.
   5870..5991    +  polyA_signal   SV40 poly(A) signal: SV40 polyadenylation signal
   6064..6080    -  protein_bind   lac operator: The lac repressor binds to the lac operator to inhibit transcription in E. coli. This inhibition can be relieved by adding lactose or isopropyl-β-D-thiogalactopyranoside (IPTG). lac repressor encoded by lacI
   6088..6118    -  promoter       lac promoter: promoter for the E. coli lac operon
   6133..6154    -  protein_bind   CAP binding site: CAP binding activates transcription in the presence of cAMP. E. coli catabolite activator protein
   6167..6259    -  CDS            lacI (fragment): lac repressor; lacI; The lac repressor binds to the lac operator to inhibit transcription in E. coli. This inhibition can be relieved by adding lactose or isopropyl-β-D-thiogalactopyranoside (IPTG).
   6442..7030    -  rep_origin     ori: high-copy-number ColE1/pMB1/pBR322/pUC origin of replication
   7201..8061    -  CDS            AmpR: β-lactamase; bla; confers resistance to ampicillin, carbenicillin, and related antibiotics
   8062..8166    -  promoter       AmpR promoter: bla
   8225..8277    -  misc_feature   bom (fragment): basis of mobility region from pBR322
>Addgene plasmid #210527 | pFUW-TetO-MCS | addgene full sequence | sequence record 416829 | Addgene NGS Result
CGATGTACGGGCCAGATATACGCGTTGACATTGATTATTGACTAGTTATTAATAGTAATCAATTACGGGG
TCATTAGTTCATAGCCCATATATGGAGTTCCGCGTTACATAACTTACGGTAAATGGCCCGCCTGGCTGAC
CGCCCAACGACCCCCGCCCATTGACGTCAATAATGACGTATGTTCCCATAGTAACGCCAATAGGGACTTT
CCATTGACGTCAATGGGTGGAGTATTTACGGTAAACTGCCCACTTGGCAGTACATCAAGTGTATCATATG
CCAAGTACGCCCCCTATTGACGTCAATGACGGTAAATGGCCCGCCTGGCATTATGCCCAGTACATGACCT
TATGGGACTTTCCTACTTGGCAGTACATCTACGTATTAGTCATCGCTATTACCATGGTGATGCGGTTTTG
GCAGTACATCAATGGGCGTGGATAGCGGTTTGACTCACGGGGATTTCCAAGTCTCCACCCCATTGACGTC
AATGGGAGTTTGTTTTGGCACCAAAATCAACGGGACTTTCCAAAATGTCGTAACAACTCCGCCCCATTGA
CGCAAATGGGCGGTAGGCGTGTACGGTGGGAGGTCTATATAAGCAGCGCGTTTTGCCTGTACTGGGTCTC
TCTGGTTAGACCAGATCTGAGCCTGGGAGCTCTCTGGCTAACTAGGGAACCCACTGCTTAAGCCTCAATA
AAGCTTGCCTTGAGTGCTTCAAGTAGTGTGTGCCCGTCTGTTGTGTGACTCTGGTAACTAGAGATCCCTC
AGACCCTTTTAGTCAGTGTGGAAAATCTCTAGCAGTGGCGCCCGAACAGGGACTTGAAAGCGAAAGGGAA
ACCAGAGGAGCTCTCTCGACGCAGGACTCGGCTTGCTGAAGCGCGCACGGCAAGAGGCGAGGGGCGGCGA
CTGGTGAGTACGCCAAAAATTTTGACTAGCGGAGGCTAGAAGGAGAGAGATGGGTGCGAGAGCGTCAGTA
TTAAGCGGGGGAGAATTAGATCGCGATGGGAAAAAATTCGGTTAAGGCCAGGGGGAAAGAAAAAATATAA
ATTAAAACATATAGTATGGGCAAGCAGGGAGCTAGAACGATTCGCAGTTAATCCTGGCCTGTTAGAAACA
TCAGAAGGCTGTAGACAAATACTGGGACAGCTACAACCATCCCTTCAGACAGGATCAGAAGAACTTAGAT
CATTATATAATACAGTAGCAACCCTCTATTGTGTGCATCAAAGGATAGAGATAAAAGACACCAAGGAAGC
TTTAGACAAGATAGAGGAAGAGCAAAACAAAAGTAAGACCACCGCACAGCAAGCGGCCGCTGATCTTCAG
ACCTGGAGGAGGAGATATGAGGGACAATTGGAGAAGTGAATTATATAAATATAAAGTAGTAAAAATTGAA
CCATTAGGAGTAGCACCCACCAAGGCAAAGAGAAGAGTGGTGCAGAGAGAAAAAAGAGCAGTGGGAATAG
GAGCTTTGTTCCTTGGGTTCTTGGGAGCAGCAGGAAGCACTATGGGCGCAGCGTCAATGACGCTGACGGT
ACAGGCCAGACAATTATTGTCTGGTATAGTGCAGCAGCAGAACAATTTGCTGAGGGCTATTGAGGCGCAA
CAGCATCTGTTGCAACTCACAGTCTGGGGCATCAAGCAGCTCCAGGCAAGAATCCTGGCTGTGGAAAGAT
ACCTAAAGGATCAACAGCTCCTGGGGATTTGGGGTTGCTCTGGAAAACTCATTTGCACCACTGCTGTGCC
TTGGAATGCTAGTTGGAGTAATAAATCTCTGGAACAGATTTGGAATCACACGACCTGGATGGAGTGGGAC
AGAGAAATTAACAATTACACAAGCTTAATACACTCCTTAATTGAAGAATCGCAAAACCAGCAAGAAAAGA
ATGAACAAGAATTATTGGAATTAGATAAATGGGCAAGTTTGTGGAATTGGTTTAACATAACAAATTGGCT
GTGGTATATAAAATTATTCATAATGATAGTAGGAGGCTTGGTAGGTTTAAGAATAGTTTTTGCTGTACTT
TCTATAGTGAATAGAGTTAGGCAGGGATATTCACCATTATCGTTTCAGACCCACCTCCCAACCCCGAGGG
GACCCGACAGGCCCGAAGGAATAGAAGAAGAAGGTGGAGAGAGAGACAGAGACAGATCCATTCGATTAGT
GAACGGATCGGCACTGCGTGCGCCAATTCTGCAGACAAATGGCAGTATTCATCCACAATTTTAAAAGAAA
AGGGGGGATTGGGGGGTACAGTGCAGGGGAAAGAATAGTAGACATAATAGCAACAGACATACAAACTAAA
GAATTACAAAAACAAATTACAAAAATTCAAAATTTTCGGGTTTATTACAGGGACAGCAGAGATCCAGTTT
GGTTAGATCTCGAGTTTACCACTCCCTATCAGTGATAGAGAAAAGTGAAAGTCGAGTTTACCACTCCCTA
TCAGTGATAGAGAAAAGTGAAAGTCGAGTTTACCACTCCCTATCAGTGATAGAGAAAAGTGAAAGTCGAG
TTTACCACTCCCTATCAGTGATAGAGAAAAGTGAAAGTCGAGTTTACCACTCCCTATCAGTGATAGAGAA
AAGTGAAAGTCGAGTTTACCACTCCCTATCAGTGATAGAGAAAAGTGAAAGTCGAGTTTACCACTCCCTA
TCAGTGATAGAGAAAAGTGAAAGTCGAGCTCGGTACCCGGGTCGAGGTAGGCGTGTACGGTGGGAGGCCT
ATATAAGCAGAGCTCGTTTAGTGAACCGTCAGATCGCCTGGAGACGCCATCCACGCTGTTTTGACCTCCA
TAGAAGACACCGGGACCGATCCAGCCTCCGCGGCCCCGAATTCACCGGTTCTAGAGCTAGCTTCGAAGAT
ATCAAGCTTATCGATAATCAACCTCTGGATTACAAAATTTGTGAAAGATTGACTGGTATTCTTAACTATG
TTGCTCCTTTTACGCTATGTGGATACGCTGCTTTAATGCCTTTGTATCATGCTATTGCTTCCCGTATGGC
TTTCATTTTCTCCTCCTTGTATAAATCCTGGTTGCTGTCTCTTTATGAGGAGTTGTGGCCCGTTGTCAGG
CAACGTGGCGTGGTGTGCACTGTGTTTGCTGACGCAACCCCCACTGGTTGGGGCATTGCCACCACCTGTC
AGCTCCTTTCCGGGACTTTCGCTTTCCCCCTCCCTATTGCCACGGCGGAACTCATCGCCGCCTGCCTTGC
CCGCTGCTGGACAGGGGCTCGGCTGTTGGGCACTGACAATTCCGTGGTGTTGTCGGGGAAATCATCGTCC
TTTCCTTGGCTGCTCGCCTGTGTTGCCACCTGGATTCTGCGCGGGACGTCCTTCTGCTACGTCCCTTCGG
CCCTCAATCCAGCGGACCTTCCTTCCCGCGGCCTGCTGCCGGCTCTGCGGCCTCTTCCGCGTCTTCGCCT
TCGCCCTCAGACGAGTCGGATCTCCCTTTGGGCCGCCTCCCCGCATCGATACCGTCGACCTCGAGACCTA
GAAAAACATGGAGCAATCACAAGTAGCAATACAGCAGCTACCAATGCTGATTGTGCCTGGCTAGAAGCAC
AAGAGGAGGAGGAGGTGGGTTTTCCAGTCACACCTCAGGTACCTTTAAGACCAATGACTTACAAGGCAGC
TGTAGATCTTAGCCACTTTTTAAAAGAAAAGGGGGGACTGGAAGGGCTAATTCACTCCCAACGAAGACAA
GATATCCTTGATCTGTGGATCTACCACACACAAGGCTACTTCCCTGATTGGCAGAACTACACACCAGGGC
CAGGGATCAGATATCCACTGACCTTTGGATGGTGCTACAAGCTAGTACCAGTTGAGCAAGAGAAGGTAGA
AGAAGCCAATGAAGGAGAGAACACCCGCTTGTTACACCCTGTGAGCCTGCATGGGATGGATGACCCGGAG
AGAGAAGTATTAGAGTGGAGGTTTGACAGCCGCCTAGCATTTCATCACATGGCCCGAGAGCTGCATCCGG
ACTGTACTGGGTCTCTCTGGTTAGACCAGATCTGAGCCTGGGAGCTCTCTGGCTAACTAGGGAACCCACT
GCTTAAGCCTCAATAAAGCTTGCCTTGAGTGCTTCAAGTAGTGTGTGCCCGTCTGTTGTGTGACTCTGGT
AACTAGAGATCCCTCAGACCCTTTTAGTCAGTGTGGAAAATCTCTAGCAGGGCCCGTTTAAACCCGCTGA
TCAGCCTCGACTGTGCCTTCTAGTTGCCAGCCATCTGTTGTTTGCCCCTCCCCCGTGCCTTCCTTGACCC
TGGAAGGTGCCACTCCCACTGTCCTTTCCTAATAAAATGAGGAAATTGCATCGCATTGTCTGAGTAGGTG
TCATTCTATTCTGGGGGGTGGGGTGGGGCAGGACAGCAAGGGGGAGGATTGGGAAGACAATAGCAGGCAT
GCTGGGGATGCGGTGGGCTCTATGGCTTCTGAGGCGGAAAGAACCAGCTGGGGCTCTAGGGGGTATCCCC
[124 nt withheld, positions 4481-4604]
C
[91 nt withheld, positions 4606-4696]
A
[49 nt withheld, positions 4698-4746]
CCTTTGACGTTGGAGTCCACGTTCTTT
[37 nt withheld, positions 4774-4810]
ACCCTATCTCGGTCTATTCTTTTGATTTATAAGGGATTTTGCCGATTTCGGCCTATTGGTTAAAAAATGA
GCTGATTTAACAAAAATTTAACGCGAATTAATTCTGTGGAATGTGTGTCAGTTAGGGTGTGGAAAGTCCC
CAGGCTCCCCAGCAGGCAGAAGTATGCAAAGCATGCATCTCAATTAGTCAGCAACCAGGTGTGGAAAGTC
CCCAGGCTCCCCAGCAGGCAGAAGTATGCAAAGCATGCATCTCAATTAGTCAGCAACCATAGTCCCGCCC
CTAACTCCGCCCATCCCGCCCCTAACTCCGCCCAGTTCCGCCCATTCTCCGCCCCATGGCTGACTAATTT
TTTTTATTTATGCAGAGGCCGAGGCCGCCTCTGCCTCTGAGCTATTCCAGAAGTAGTGAGGAGGCTTTTT
TGGAGGCCTAGGCTTTTGCAAAAAGCTCCCGGGAGCTTGTATATCCATTTTCGGATCTGATCAGCACGTG
TTGACAATTAATCATCGGCATAGTATATCGGCATAGTATAATACGACAAGGTGAGGAACTAAACCATGGC
CAAGTTGACCAGTGCCGTTCCGGTGCTCACCGCGCGCGACGTCGCCGGAGCGGTCGAGTTCTGGACCGAC
CGGCTCGGGTTCTCCCGGGACTTCGTGGAGGACGACTTCGCCGGTGTGGTCCGGGACGACGTGACCCTGT
TCATCAGCGCGGTCCAGGACCAGGTGGTGCCGGACAACACCCTGGCCTGGGTGTGGGTGCGCGGCCTGGA
CGAGCTGTACGCCGAGTGGTCGGAGGTCGTGTCCACGAACTTCCGGGACGCCTCCGGGCCGGCCATGACC
GAGATCGGCGAGCAGCCGTGGGGGCGGGAGTTCGCCCTGCGCGACCCGGCCGGCAACTGCGTGCACTTCG
TGGCCGAGGAGCAGGACTGACACGTGCTACGAGATTTCGATTCCACCGCCGCCTTCTATGAAAGGTTGGG
CTTCGGAATCGTTTTCCGGGACGCCGGCTGGATGATCCTCCAGCGCGGGGATCTCATGCTGGAGTTCTTC
GCCCACCCCAACTTGTTTATTGCAGCTTATAATGGTTACAAATAAAGCAATAGCATCACAAATTTCACAA
ATAAAGCATTTTTTTCACTGCATTCTAGTTGTGGTTTGTCCAAACTCATCAATGTATCTTATCATGTCTG
TATACCGTCGACCTCTAGCTAGAGCTTGGCGTAATCATGGTCATAGCTGTTTCCTGTGTGAAATTGTTAT
CCGCTCACAATTCCACACAACATACGAGCCGGAAGCATAAAGTGTAAAGCCTGGGGTGCCTAATGAGTGA
GCTAACTCACATTAATTGCGTTGCGCTCACTGCCCGCTTTCCAGTCGGGAAACCTGTCGTGCCAGCTGCA
TTAATGAATCGGCCAACGCGCGGGGAGAGGCGGTTTGCGTATTGGGCGCTCTTCCGCTTCCTCGCTCACT
GACTCGCTGCGCTCGGTCGTTCGGCTGCGGCGAGCGGTATCAGCTCACTCAAAGGCGGTAATACGGTTAT
CCACAGAATCAGGGGATAACGCAGGAAAGAACATGTGAGCAAAAGGCCAGCAAAAGGCCAGGAACCGTAA
AAAGGCCGCGTTGCTGGCGTTTTTCCATAGGCTCCGCCCCCCTGACGAGCATCACAAAAATCGACGCTCA
AGTCAGAGGTGGCGAAACCCGACAGGACTATAAAGATACCAGGCGTTTCCCCCTGGAAGCTCCCTCGTGC
GCTCTCCTGTTCCGACCCTGCCGCTTACCGGATACCTGTCCGCCTTTCTCCCTTCGGGAAGCGTGGCGCT
TTCTCATAGCTCACGCTGTAGGTATCTCAGTTCGGTGTAGGTCGTTCGCTCCAAGCTGGGCTGTGTGCAC
GAACCCCCCGTTCAGCCCGACCGCTGCGCCTTATCCGGTAACTATCGTCTTGAGTCCAACCCGGTAAGAC
ACGACTTATCGCCACTGGCAGCAGCCACTGGTAACAGGATTAGCAGAGCGAGGTATGTAGGCGGTGCTAC
AGAGTTCTTGAAGTGGTGGCCTAACTACGGCTACACTAGAAGAACAGTATTTGGTATCTGCGCTCTGCTG
AAGCCAGTTACCTTCGGAAAAAGAGTTGGTAGCTCTTGATCCGGCAAACAAACCACCGCTGGTAGCGGTG
GTTTTTTTGTTTGCAAGCAGCAGATTACGCGCAGAAAAAAAGGATCTCAAGAAGATCCTTTGATCTTTTC
TACGGGGTCTGACGCTCAGTGGAACGAAAACTCACGTTAAGGGATTTTGGTCATGAGATTATCAAAAAGG
ATCTTCACCTAGATCCTTTTAAATTAAAAATGAAGTTTTAAATCAATCTAAAGTATATATGAGTAAACTT
GGTCTGACAGTTACCAATGCTTAATCAGTGAGGCACCTATCTCAGCGATCTGTCTATTTCGTTCATCCAT
AGTTGCCTGACTCCCCGTCGTGTAGATAACTACGATACGGGAGGGCTTACCATCTGGCCCCAGTGCTGCA
ATGATACCGCGAGACCCACGCTCACCGGCTCCAGATTTATCAGCAATAAACCAGCCAGCCGGAAGGGCCG
AGCGCAGAAGTGGTCCTGCAACTTTATCCGCCTCCATCCAGTCTATTAATTGTTGCCGGGAAGCTAGAGT
AAGTAGTTCGCCAGTTAATAGTTTGCGCAACGTTGTTGCCATTGCTACAGGCATCGTGGTGTCACGCTCG
TCGTTTGGTATGGCTTCATTCAGCTCCGGTTCCCAACGATCAAGGCGAGTTACATGATCCCCCATGTTGT
GCAAAAAAGCGGTTAGCTCCTTCGGTCCTCCGATCGTTGTCAGAAGTAAGTTGGCCGCAGTGTTATCACT
CATGGTTATGGCAGCACTGCATAATTCTCTTACTGTCATGCCATCCGTAAGATGCTTTTCTGTGACTGGT
GAGTACTCAACCAAGTCATTCTGAGAATAGTGTATGCGGCGACCGAGTTGCTCTTGCCCGGCGTCAATAC
GGGATAATACCGCGCCACATAGCAGAACTTTAAAAGTGCTCATCATTGGAAAACGTTCTTCGGGGCGAAA
ACTCTCAAGGATCTTACCGCTGTTGAGATCCAGTTCGATGTAACCCACTCGTGCACCCAACTGATCTTCA
GCATCTTTTACTTTCACCAGCGTTTCTGGGTGAGCAAAAACAGGAAGGCAAAATGCCGCAAAAAAGGGAA
TAAGGGCGACACGGAAATGTTGAATACTCATACTCTTCCTTTTTCAATATTATTGAAGCATTTATCAGGG
TTATTGTCTCATGAGCGGATACATATTTGAATGTATTTAGAAAAATAAACAAATAGGGGTTCCGCGCACA
TTTCCCCGAAAAGTGCCACCTGACGTCGACGGATCGGGAGATCTCCCGATCCCCTATGGTGCACTCTCAG
TACAATCTGCTCTGATGCCGCATAGTTAAGCCAGTATCTGCTCCCTGCTTGTGTGTTGGAGGTCGCTGAG
TAGTGCGCGAGCAAAATTTAAGCTACAACAAGGCAAGGCTTGACCGACAATTGCATGAAGAATCTGCTTA
GGGTTAGGCGTTTTGCGCTGCTTCG
